Addgene plasmid #110676: pCHSU62.2-2.2
Purpose: Expression of a fungal biosynthetic gene cluster
Depositing lab: Ronald Davis. Depositing organization: Stanford University. Publication: HEx: A heterologous expression platform for the discovery of fungal natural products. Harvey CJB, Tang M, Schlecht U, Horecka J, Fischer CR, Lin HC, Li J, Naughton B, Cherry J, Miranda M, Li YF, Chu AM, Hennessy JR, Vandova GA, Inglis D, Aiyar RS, Steinmetz LM, Davis RW, Medema MH, Sattely E, Khosla C, St Onge RP, Tang Y, Hillenmeyer ME. Sci Adv. 2018 Apr 11;4(4):eaar5459. doi: 10.1126/sciadv.aar5459. eCollection 2018 Apr. PubMed 29651464.
Backbone
  Vector backbone: pCHINT2A
  Vector type: Yeast Expression
  Selectable markers: URA3
Growth in bacteria
  Bacterial resistance: Ampicillin, 100 μg/mL
  Growth temperature: 37°C
  Growth strain: DH5alpha
  Copy number: High Copy
Gene/Insert
  Gene/Insert name: S_cerevisiae_ADH2-ORF1, S_bayanus_ADH2-ORF2, PCK1-ORF3 (alt name: Tailoring genes for cluster PKS18)
  Species: Nannizzia gypsea
  Cloning method: Unknown
Terms and licenses: Academic/Nonprofit Terms; Industry Terms: Not Available to Industry
Depositor comments: Insert sizes: 762, 1860, 1551
How to cite: pCHSU62.2-2.2 was a gift from Ronald Davis (Addgene plasmid # 110676 ; http://n2t.net/addgene:110676 ; RRID:Addgene_110676)
