[The description below was written by a language model from this plasmid's Addgene catalogue record and pLannotate feature annotations shown in this document.]
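Description:
pCHSU62.2-2.2 is a yeast–E. coli shuttle plasmid of about 12 kb, built on the pCHINT2A backbone for heterologous expression of part of a fungal biosynthetic gene cluster in Saccharomyces cerevisiae. In bacteria it replicates from a high-copy ColE1/pUC-type origin and is selected with ampicillin through the bla gene and its own promoter. In yeast it is maintained episomally at multiple copies by the 2μ origin, and it is selected by uracil prototrophy through a URA3 cassette with its native promoter. URA3 can also be counterselected with 5-FOA. Short remnants of a pBluescript multiple cloning site, a T3 promoter, and bom and rop fragments are backbone leftovers.

The payload consists of three open reading frames from Nannizzia gypsea, recorded as the tailoring genes of a cluster designated PKS18, with stated insert sizes of 762, 1860 and 1551 bp. According to the insert name, each ORF has its own yeast promoter: S. cerevisiae ADH2 for ORF1, the S. bayanus ADH2 orthologue for ORF2, and PCK1 for ORF3. ADH2 and PCK1 are glucose-repressed genes, so these promoters generally switch on as glucose is depleted, allowing coordinated expression late in culture. Using different promoter sequences also limits repeated DNA within the plasmid. The automated annotation does not detect the promoters or the fungal ORFs. It marks only an ADH2 terminator and a fragment matching yeast GRS2, which may be flanking sequence carried along with a regulatory element. The enzymatic functions of the three ORFs are not stated. The name implies that the core synthase is supplied separately, though the record does not say how. The depositor and repository sequences differ slightly in length (12,066 versus 12,088 nt) but have the same feature layout.
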