Features (pLannotate 1.2.2; 13 found; start..end, strand, type, name):
   1263..1562    +  terminator     ADH2 terminator: transcription terminator for the S. cerevisiae alcohol dehydrogenase 2 (ADH2) gene
   4476..4691    +  promoter       URA3 promoter: S. cerevisiae URA3
   4692..5495    +  CDS            URA3: orotidine-5'-phosphate decarboxylase, required for uracil biosynthesis; S. cerevisiae URA3; yeast auxotrophic marker, counterselectable with 5-fluoroorotic acid (5-FOA)
   5574..5625    +  misc_feature   bom (fragment): basis of mobility region from pBR322
   7823..8179    -  CDS            GRS2 (fragment): SYG2_YEAST - Experimental evidence at protein level: Swiss-Prot protein existence level 1. Catalyzes the ATP-dependent ligation of glycine to the 3'-end of its cognate tRNA, via the formation of an aminoacyl-adenylate intermediate (Gly-AMP) (PubMed:23816885). Also produces diadenosine tetraphosphate (Ap4A), a universal pleiotropic signaling molecule needed for cell regulation pathways, by direct condensation of 2 ATPs. Thereby, may play a special role in Ap4A homeostasis (By similarity). From Saccharomyces cerevisiae (strain ATCC 204508 / S288c) (Baker's yeast).
   8177..8200    -  misc_feature   MCS (fragment): pBluescript multiple cloning site
   8213..8231    -  promoter       T3 promoter: promoter for bacteriophage T3 RNA polymerase
   8570..9158    -  rep_origin     ori: high-copy-number ColE1/pMB1/pBR322/pUC origin of replication
   9329..10189   -  CDS            AmpR: β-lactamase; bla; confers resistance to ampicillin, carbenicillin, and related antibiotics
  10190..10294   -  promoter       AmpR promoter: bla
  10321..11663   -  rep_origin     2μ ori: yeast 2μ plasmid origin of replication
  11731..11763   +  CDS            rop (fragment): Rop protein, which maintains plasmids at low copy number; rop
  11998..12058   -  misc_feature   MCS (fragment): pBluescript multiple cloning site
>Addgene plasmid #110676 | pCHSU62.2-2.2 | depositor full sequence | sequence record 208200 | pCHSU62.2-2.2 sequence 12066 bps
TATCTAAAAATTGCCTTATGATCCGTCTCTCCGGTTACAGCCTGTGTAACTGATTAATCCTGCCTTTCTA
ATCACCATTCTAATGTTTTAATTAAGGGATTTTGTCTTCATTAACGGCTTTCGCTCATAAAAATGTTATG
ACGTTTTGCCCGCAGGCGGGAAACCATCCACTTCACGAGACTGATCTCCTCTGCCGGAACACCGGGCATC
TCCAACTTATAAGTTGGAGAAATAAGAGAATTTCAGATTGAGAGAATGAAAAAAAAAAAAAAAAAAAAGG
CAGAGGAGAGCATAGAAATGGGGTTCACTTTTTGGTAAAGCTATAGCATGCCTATCACATATAAATAGAG
TGCCAGTAGCGACTTTTTTCACACTCGAAATACTCTTACTACTGCTCTCTTGTTGTTTTTATCACTTCTT
GTTTCTTCTTGGTAAATAGAATATCAAGCTACAAAAAGCATACAATCAACTATCAACTATTAACTATATC
GTAATACACAATGAAGATCCTCTGTATCCATGGCTCGTATGGCAGCGCATCTGCCTTTCGCACCCAGCTC
GAACCCTTTCTCGCCCAGATAGAGAAGCCTGGGGAGGTGGATTTCAAATTCATCGACGGCCTCTATCCTG
CCGTGCCTCCAGATGGCTTTCAGGACTACTTTGGCCCGCCACCTCACTTCCTCAACGTTCAATACGACGG
TATTGCTGGCTTAGAGAACATGCAATTGAACCTGCGTACACTCAAACCAGGAGAAAGCTTCGAAGACACA
ATAAAGAGGCTTATCAAAAATGATGCCACAGTCGTGTCTAAAGAAGAATATATGAAGACCCTCGACTACA
TTGAGCAGTGCCTGGTCGAGGATCCAGAAATTCAGGGAATTCTTGGTTACTCCGAAGGTGCTACGACTGC
TGCAACATATTTGTTACAGCAGGCACACCGGCACCGAGACGAAGGCATCCCACACAGGGTCAAGTTTGGC
ATCTTCTTCGGGGGCTGGCCGCCTGCAAAGTTCGAAGGTGACCGCCTTGCGCCCGTCCTACCCGAGGACG
ATGATATGATTGATATCCCAACATGCCACATTGTCGGCTGTAGCGACCCCTATCTTTACGGCGCCATGAC
CCTGTTTCAGGTCTGCGATGAAGAGACAGCCACCCTATTCGATCATGGCAAGGGTCATTTGCTGCCTCGA
GATCCCATGACCATTGCCGAGTTATCAGAATGCATCAACACAACTCTCAAGCAGGCAGGTTTCCTTAACT
AGGCGGATCTCTTATGTCTTTACGATTTATAGTTTTCATTATCAAGTATGCCTATATTAGTATATAGCAT
CTTTAGATGACAGTGTTCGAAGTTTCACGAATAAAAGATAATATTCTACTTTTTGCTCCCACCGCGTTTG
CTAGCACGAGTGAACACCATCCCTCGCCTGTGAGTTGTACCCATTCCTCTAAACTGTAGACATGGTAGCT
TCAGCAGTGTTCGTTATGTACGGCATCCTCCAACAAACAGTCGGTTATAGTTTGTCCTGCTCCTCTGAAT
CGTCTCCCTCGATATTTCTCATTTTCCTTCGCATGCCAGCATTGAAATGATCGAAGTTCAATGATGAAAC
GGTAATTCTTCTGTCATTTACTCATCTCATCTCATCAAGTTATATAATTCTATACGGATGTAATTTTTCA
CTTTTCGTCTTGACGTCCACCCTATAATTTCAATTATTGAACCCTCACGATCCAGTTCTCCAGTGACACA
GCCTTTATCTGGTCAAACCTTTCTTTCTAATCACCTATGCTGATGCTTAATTAAGGGATTTTTGTCTCCA
TCAACGGCATGCGCCCAAAAATGACGTTTTTTTTAACCCATAGACACGAAACTACCCATTTTCCACCGGC
CTGACCTACCACCGGAACAACGGCCATCTCCAACTTGCAAGTTGGGGAAATTAAGAGCATCGCAGGTTTA
ATGGAAGAAAAAAAAAAGGTACAGCACAGCGCAAATGGAGTTAGTTCCCTTATGTCACACACTCACACAC
AGTCGGTCAGATCAAGCATACTGGGTGCGTATAAATAGAGTGGCCATTGCCACCCTGTTTATCTCAAAAT
CTGTCTTGTTAGTGGTCTTCTCCCTTTTTCAGGTTACAATTCTCTTGTTTCTACTTAGTATATAAGTATA
TCAAGCTATATTAAGCATACTATCAACTGTCAACTCTATCCTCAAAATACAATACAAAATGGACGACTTG
CTGGCTCTCGTCGAGGGTGGCCCTGCGCTCAAGCCGACGATCAACTCACTCTGGACAGCCCTGCACCAGC
GTGCCAGCATACAGCCAGACAGACTGGCCCTGCTGAGCCCCCGGCAGCCTGGAAACTTGCTCGAAGGACT
CGTCCGGCCTAGAGGAAGGAGAGATGAGAGTGGCAGCCGCGATGCCCTCATGCGTAGCCTCAAGCGAGCA
GCCACACCGGCGTACATGCTCAGCTACCTGCTATCGTGGGTTCTGCCGGCGCCTGATACAGAGACAGACT
ACCTCAGATGGTCCTTTGCAGAGCTCCAACGTGCAACAATTCGTCTAGCTTCTTTTCTGCGTCGTCGTGG
TGTGAAGCCAGGGGCGACAGGCGCCTTCTTCACCCCGGTCTGCGCAGAATGGGCGTTGATGCTGTCTGTG
TCTGCGTACAGTCGCTACACGGGTGTGACGCTCGACCGGAAGACGCTCGCGCCTGGTAATGAGCACGACC
TGCGAGTACATATGAACACACTAAGCCCGTCTTTCATTATCGTTACTACGGTAGAGGAAGCGCTGCATCT
TGCTGGACAGACAGATGTAGCACTCGGGATCTGCTTGGAGAACTTCGCGACGCCTGCTCCGGAGGGCTGG
CTGAGCATGGCAGATATTGCAGCATCCTCATATGAAGAGGAAGAGGAAGAAGAAGTAGAAGAAGCAGAAG
AAGTGGAAGAAAAGAGAGAAAGTGACAGGACAGCCTTCGTTGTGTTTACTAGTGGCTCGTCCGGCATACC
CAAGGGCTGCCCAGTGTCCGCCAGCCAAATTCTATCTCTTCTCGGAGCTGTGTCCAAGCAGATGCCTCTC
CTACCAACTCCTATGACTCTTGTCTCGGGCACATGCTTCCGGTCGCTCTGCACAGCCATCACACTGATGT
CCTGGGCCTCAGGCAACGCCGCCGTCATGGACGCCAGCAACGAGGCGACAGCTGAGACGAAGCTCGCTGG
GCTGCAAACATGCCGACCTGCCTTTGCCTCCGTAACCGTCACGGCGCTCTCCTCTATTGCCCGTAGCCCA
AACTACACCGCCGACGCCATCAGGTCGGTCCGCTTCGTCCATCTCATCGGCTCAACTATGACCGCGTCGG
TCCTCCGAAGGGCCAAGAAGACGTTCCCTCACGCAACGATCCTGCCCAGCTTTGGCATGTCAGAGGCCGC
AAAGACAGTGACCTGGGAAGCTGCCGGAGGTGTGCCATCCGTTGACAAGATACCTACATGGCACGGCATC
GCCGCCTCAGGCAAGGTGGCTCCCGGCGAAAGGCTCAAGGTCGTTGATATAGACGGTAACGTTGCACGCC
GTAATCATGTTGGTGCGTTACACCTGAGCGGCGACTCAGTTATCGGTGGTTACTTGGGTGGTGCCAATTC
TGCTGCCTTTTACGTAGGAGACGACGGCCACCACTGGTTCGTCTCTGGGGACGATGCCGTGATTGATGAC
CAAGGCCTTCTCTATGTCCTCGGTCGAAGTGAGTATACTCTCAGGCGCGACAGCAAGCTCATCCTCCCCT
GTATCGTTGAAAATTTTCTCGAGACGCAATTCGAAGGGTCCTCGGCTGCCGTAGTGAATATCACCACCAG
CAACGGTGATAGGGGTTTATTTGCTGTCTTAGAGCACGCTGTCCCTGCCCCTGCATCCGCTGCTGTTCAA
GAACTTGTCGCTCAAAAGCTTGGCTTGGAATACCGTGTCGAAGGTGCTGTGAGCCTCAATGAGCTAGGAT
TCGAGAAGTGGCCGCTGACCTCGGGAGAAAAAGTCGCCTACCGTGATTTACGGCTCGCCATTGAGGAATT
TCTCACTTCCAAGACGGCAAATTTATGAACAAATCGCTCTTAAATATATACCTAAAGAACATTAAAGCTA
TATTATAAGCAAAGATACGTAAATTTTGCTTATATTATTATACACATATCATATTTCTATATTTTTAAGA
TTTGGTTATATAATGTACGTAATGCAAAGGAAATAAATTTTATACATTATTGAACAGCGTCCAAGTAACT
ACATTATGTGCACTAATAGTTTAGCGTCGTGAAGACTTTATTGTGTCGCGAAAAGTAAAAATTTTAAAAA
TTAGAGCACCTTGAACTTGCGAAAAAGGTTCTCATCAACTGTTTAAAAGGAGGATATCAGGTCCTATTTC
TGACAAACAATATACAAATTTAGTTTCAAAGATGAATCAGTGCGCGAAGGACATAACTCATTCAATTCAA
TTCATCATTTTTTTTTTATTCTTTTTTTTGATTTCGGTTTCTTTGAAATTTTTTTGATTCGGTAATCTCC
GAACAGAAGGAAGAACGAAGGAAGGAGCACAGACTTAGATTGGTATATATACGCATATGTAGTGTTGAAG
AAACATGAAATTGCCCAGTATTCTTAACCCAACTGCACAGAACAAAAACCTGCAGGAAACGAAGATAAAT
CATGTCGAAAGCTACATATAAGGAACGTGCTGCTACTCATCCTAGTCCTGTTGCTGCCAAGCTATTTAAT
ATCATGCACGAAAAGCAAACAAACTTGTGTGCTTCATTGGATGTTCGTACCACCAAGGAATTACTGGAGT
TAGTTGAAGCATTAGGTCCCAAAATTTGTTTACTAAAAACACATGTGGATATCTTGACTGATTTTTCCAT
GGAGGGCACAGTTAAGCCGCTAAAGGCATTATCCGCCAAGTACAATTTTTTACTCTTCGAAGACAGAAAA
TTTGCTGACATTGGTAATACAGTCAAATTGCAGTACTCTGCGGGTGTATACAGAATAGCAGAATGGGCAG
ACATTACGAATGCACACGGTGTGGTGGGCCCAGGTATTGTTAGCGGTTTGAAGCAGGCGGCAGAAGAAGT
AACAAAGGAACCTAGAGGCCTTTTGATGTTAGCAGAATTGTCATGCAAGGGCTCCCTATCTACTGGAGAA
TATACTAAGGGTACTGTTGACATTGCGAAGAGCGACAAAGATTTTGTTATCGGCTTTATTGCTCAAAGAG
ACATGGGTGGAAGAGATGAAGGTTACGATTGGTTGATTATGACACCCGGTGTGGGTTTAGATGACAAGGG
AGACGCATTGGGTCAACAGTATAGAACCGTGGATGATGTGGTCTCTACAGGATCTGACATTATTATTGTT
GGAAGAGGACTATTTGCAAAGGGAAGGGATGCTAAGGTAGAGGGTGAACGTTACAGAAAAGCAGGCTGGG
AAGCATATTTGAGAAGATGCGGCCAGCAAAACTAAAAAACTGTATTATAAGTAAATGCATGTATACTAAA
CTCACAAATTAGAGCTTCAATTTAATTATATCAGTTATTACCCTATGCGGTGTGAAATACCGCACAGATG
CGTAAGGAGAAAATACCGCATCAGGATAGGAAAAAACCGAGCTTCCTTTCATCCGGCGCGGCTGTGTTCT
ACATATCACTGAAGCTCCGGGTATTTTAAGTTATACAAGGGAAAGATGCCGGCTAGACTAGCAAGTTTTA
GGCTGCTTAACATTATGGATAGGCGGATAAAGGGCCCAAACAGGATTGTAAAGCTTAGACGCTTCTGGTT
GGACAATGGTACGTTTGTGTATTAAGTAAGGCTTGGCTGGGGATAGCAACATTGGGCAGAGTATAGAAGA
CCACAAAAAAAAGGTATATAAGGGCAGAGAAGTCTTTGTAATGTGTGTAACTTCTCTTCCATGTGTAATC
AGTATTTCTACTTACTTCTTAAATATACAGAAGTAAGACAGATAACCAACAGCCTTTCCCAGATATACAT
ATATATCTTTATTTCAGCTTAAACAATAATTATATTTGTTTAACTCAAAAATAAAAAAAAAAAACCAAAC
TCACGCAACTAATTATTCCATAATAAAATAACAACATGCCGCGCTTCAACCCCCTAAGCATCTCCTGTCT
GGCTACTCTGCTGACCACCTACCTTGGTACAGCATCTGTATCTGCACAGTCACCACCCCAGGAAACCCTC
TGGCCGGTGCAGACGTTCCAGAGTACGGATATCCAGACGCCGTTTTTCAATGTGACGAAGAAAGGCCAGA
CGGAACCGGGCTATATCTTCATAAGCCCGAGAGATAAGGCCCGAAACATTGGACATCCAGCTATCCTCGA
GGACAATGGCCAGGTTGTCTGGAAGGGACCGGAAGACGCGAGCACATATGGCTTCAAGCCTCAGCTTCTT
GACGGGAAGCCAGTGCTGGTTAGCTGGTTCGGGTTCGTGAACGAGACTGGATTCGGACTGGGATCTATGA
GCATCTTCGACAGCTCGTATGAGAAGATCCACGAGGTGATTCTGCCCGGTGGTGATAACGAATACTACAA
GACGATTTATGAGCCCATGACGTTCCCATCATACATGGACAACCACGAAGGCCAGATCACGGACCAAGGA
ACCATCGTTGTGACTGTTGTCAATGTCACTGAGGCAGATCTCCGTGCTGTTGGCGGGCCTGAGAAGGGCT
GGGTTGTCGACGGAGGCTTTTTGGAAATGGACATCAAGACCAACGAAGTCCTCTTCCGCTGGAATGCCGC
TGAGCACATTGATGAGATCCCTGTCACTTTCTCCCTTAAGCCAATTGAGGGAACTGGAACTTCGCCCAAA
AACCCATGGAACTACGTCCATGTCAACTCCGTCTTCAAATCCGGAGACTCTTATATCGTCTCTTCTCGGT
ACTCCTGCAACATCTTCCTCATCTCCAAGGAAGGCGAGATTGTCTGGCGCCTCAACGGCATTGATGGAGG
TGACTTCGAGCTAGGCCCCGGCGCCAACTTCTGTTACCAGCATGAAGTCAGGGTCGAATCCCACACCGTG
GACAAGATCACGCTGACTACACACAACAACGACAACGCCGACTTCACGCCTGCCAATGAAACCAAACCGA
CAACCGGTCTGGTCCTCGATCTCGATCTCAACGCCAAGAAAGTCACTTTGAACCGCATGGTATGGAACTC
CGAGCGGCCTGTCGTCTCTCGGGGCCAGGGGAGCTACCAGGTGCTTGGCAACGACCACGTCCTGATGGGC
CAGGGCGCCATCCCCATCGTAGAGGAGTACGATGCCAACGGCGCCGTCGTAATGGACGCCCGTTTCGGCA
ACGACGGCGTCACCAACTGCTACCGCGCCTACCGCAGCGCCTGGGTTGGCACACCCAAGACGAAACCGAG
CGTAAAGGCCTGCGGTGCCGATCCGAACGGCGCGGTGGTGTTTTATGTGAGCTGGAACGGCGCGACGGAC
GTAGAGTCGTGGAAGATTTTCTCTGTCTCGGACTCTGGCGAGCACAGTGAGATAGCTAATGTGCCGAAAA
ATGGCTTTGAGACGAGGATGGAGCTGCAGAAGGCTGGCAGCAAGTTCATCGTCCAGTCGGTTGGAGGACC
TAACGACGGGGTGCAGTCTGATGTTGTCATGGGCGAAAACTGCTAGGGAGATTGATAAGACTTTTCTAGT
TGCATATCTTTTATATTTAAATCTTATCTATTAGTTAATTTTTTGTAATTTATCCTTATATATAGTCTGG
TTATTCTAAAATATCATTTCAGTATCTAAAAATTCCCCTCTTTTTTCAGTTATATCTTAACAGGCGACAG
TCCAAATGTTGATTTATCCCAGTCCGATTCATCAGGGTTGTGAAGCATTTTGTCAATGGTCGAAATCACA
TCAGTAATAGTGCCTCTTACTTGCCTCATAGAATTTCTTTCTCTTAACGTCACCGTTTGGTCTTTTATAG
TTTCGAAATCTATGGTGATACCAAATGGTGTTCCCAATTCATCGTTACGGGCGTATTTTTTACCAATTGA
AGTATTGGAATCGTCAATTTTAAAGTATATCTCTCTTTTACGTAAAGCCTGCGAGATCCTCTTAAGTATA
GCGGGGAAGCCATCGTTATTCGATATTGTCGTAACAAATACTTTGATCGGCGCTATGCGGCCGCCACCGC
GGTGGAGCTCCAGCTTTTGTTCCCTTTAGTGAGGGTTAATTGCGCGCTTGGCGAGACTCAAACAAGATAT
ATTTTGCCCGCCTTACAGACGAAACTAGTTGGAGGTTATGGAGCATACTATCACGTGGGCGGCCACTGGT
GAGTTACTACACCCCAGGGGCAACGTTGATGCTCCTAAAAAACTCTGGCTGGACGCAAGCCGTAACACCC
GTGTCACTTCATAATCGTTTGCAATTCAGGGCTTGATCTACACATTACCCTGTTATCCCTATTAATTAAT
ACGGTTATCCACAGAATCAGGGGATAACGCAGGAAAGAACATGTGAGCAAAAGGCCAGCAAAAGGCCAGG
AACCGTAAAAAGGCCGCGTTGCTGGCGTTTTTCCATAGGCTCCGCCCCCCTGACGAGCATCACAAAAATC
GACGCTCAAGTCAGAGGTGGCGAAACCCGACAGGACTATAAAGATACCAGGCGTTTCCCCCTGGAAGCTC
CCTCGTGCGCTCTCCTGTTCCGACCCTGCCGCTTACCGGATACCTGTCCGCCTTTCTCCCTTCGGGAAGC
GTGGCGCTTTCTCATAGCTCACGCTGTAGGTATCTCAGTTCGGTGTAGGTCGTTCGCTCCAAGCTGGGCT
GTGTGCACGAACCCCCCGTTCAGCCCGACCGCTGCGCCTTATCCGGTAACTATCGTCTTGAGTCCAACCC
GGTAAGACACGACTTATCGCCACTGGCAGCAGCCACTGGTAACAGGATTAGCAGAGCGAGGTATGTAGGC
GGTGCTACAGAGTTCTTGAAGTGGTGGCCTAACTACGGCTACACTAGAAGGACAGTATTTGGTATCTGCG
CTCTGCTGAAGCCAGTTACCTTCGGAAAAAGAGTTGGTAGCTCTTGATCCGGCAAACAAACCACCGCTGG
TAGCGGTGGTTTTTTTGTTTGCAAGCAGCAGATTACGCGCAGAAAAAAAGGATCTCAAGAAGATCCTTTG
ATCTTTTCTACGGGGTCTGACGCTCAGTGGAACGAAAACTCACGTTAAGGGATTTTGGTCATGAGATTAT
CAAAAAGGATCTTCACCTAGATCCTTTTAAATTAAAAATGAAGTTTTAAATCAATCTAAAGTATATATGA
GTAAACTTGGTCTGACAGTTACCAATGCTTAATCAGTGAGGCACCTATCTCAGCGATCTGTCTATTTCGT
TCATCCATAGTTGCCTGACTCCCCGTCGTGTAGATAACTACGATACGGGAGGGCTTACCATCTGGCCCCA
GTGCTGCAATGATACCGCGAGACCCACGCTCACCGGCTCCAGATTTATCAGCAATAAACCAGCCAGCCGG
AAGGGCCGAGCGCAGAAGTGGTCCTGCAACTTTATCCGCCTCCATCCAGTCTATTAATTGTTGCCGGGAA
GCTAGAGTAAGTAGTTCGCCAGTTAATAGTTTGCGCAACGTTGTTGCCATTGCTACAGGCATCGTGGTGT
CACGCTCGTCGTTTGGTATGGCTTCATTCAGCTCCGGTTCCCAACGATCAAGGCGAGTTACATGATCCCC
CATGTTGTGCAAAAAAGCGGTTAGCTCCTTCGGTCCTCCGATCGTTGTCAGAAGTAAGTTGGCCGCAGTG
TTATCACTCATGGTTATGGCAGCACTGCATAATTCTCTTACTGTCATGCCATCCGTAAGATGCTTTTCTG
TGACTGGTGAGTACTCAACCAAGTCATTCTGAGAATAGTGTATGCGGCGACCGAGTTGCTCTTGCCCGGC
GTCAATACGGGATAATACCGCGCCACATAGCAGAACTTTAAAAGTGCTCATCATTGGAAAACGTTCTTCG
GGGCGAAAACTCTCAAGGATCTTACCGCTGTTGAGATCCAGTTCGATGTAACCCACTCGTGCACCCAACT
GATCTTCAGCATCTTTTACTTTCACCAGCGTTTCTGGGTGAGCAAAAACAGGAAGGCAAAATGCCGCAAA
AAAGGGAATAAGGGCGACACGGAAATGTTGAATACTCATACTCTTCCTTTTTCAATATTATTGAAGCATT
TATCAGGGTTATTGTCTCATGAGCGGATACATATTTGAATGTATTTAGAAAAATAAACAAATAGGGGTTC
CGCGCACATTTCCCCGAAAAGTGCCACCTGAACGAAGCATCTGTGCTTCATTTTGTAGAACAAAAATGCA
ACGCGAGAGCGCTAATTTTTCAAACAAAGAATCTGAGCTGCATTTTTACAGAACAGAAATGCAACGCGAA
AGCGCTATTTTACCAACGAAGAATCTGTGCTTCATTTTTGTAAAACAAAAATGCAACGCGAGAGCGCTAA
TTTTTCAAACAAAGAATCTGAGCTGCATTTTTACAGAACAGAAATGCAACGCGAGAGCGCTATTTTACCA
ACAAAGAATCTATACTTCTTTTTTGTTCTACAAAAATGCATCCCGAGAGCGCTATTTTTCTAACAAAGCA
TCTTAGATTACTTTTTTTCTCCTTTGTGCGCTCTATAATGCAGTCTCTTGATAACTTTTTGCACTGTAGG
TCCGTTAAGGTTAGAAGAAGGCTACTTTGGTGTCTATTTTCTCTTCCATAAAAAAAGCCTGACTCCACTT
CCCGCGTTTACTGATTACTAGCGAAGCTGCGGGTGCATTTTTTCAAGATAAAGGCATCCCCGATTATATT
CTATACCGATGTGGATTGCGCATACTTTGTGAACAGAAAGTGATAGCGTTGATGATTCTTCATTGGTCAG
AAAATTATGAACGGTTTCTTCTATTTTGTCTCTATATACTACGTATAGGAAATGTTTACATTTTCGTATT
GTTTTCGATTCACTCTATGAATAGTTCTTACTACAATTTTTTTGTCTAAAGAGTAATACTAGAGATAAAC
ATAAAAAATGTAGAGGTCGAGTTTAGATGCAAGTTCAAGGAGCGAAAGGTGGATGGGTAGGTTATATAGG
GATATAGCACAGAGATATATAGCAAAGAGATACTTTTGAGCAATGTTTGTGGAAGCGGTATTCGCAATAT
TTTAGTAGCTCGTTACAGTCCGGTGCGTTTTTGGTTTTTTGAAAGTGCGTCTTCAGAGCGCTTTTGGTTT
TCAAAAGCGCTCTGAAGTTCCTATACTTTCTAGAGAATAGGAACTTCGGAATAGGAACTTCAAAGCGTTT
CCGAAAACGAGCGCTTCCGAAAATGCAACGCGAGCTGCGCACATACAGCTCACTGTTCACGTCGCACCTA
TATCTGCGTGTTGCCTGTATATATATATACATGAGAAGAACGGCATAGTGCGTGTTTATGCTTAAATGCG
TACTTATATGCGTCTATTTATGTAGGATGAAAGGTAGTCTAGTACCTCCTGTGATATTATCCCATTCCAT
GCGGGGTATCGTATGCTTCCTTCAGCACTACCCTTTAGCTGTTCTATATGCTGCCACTCCTCAATTGGAT
TAGTCTCATCCTTCAATGCTATCATTTCCTTTGATATTGGATCATACTAAGAAACCATTATTATCATGAC
ATTAACCTATAAAAATAGGCGTATCACGAGGCCCTTTCGTCTCGCGCGTTTCGGTGATGACGGTGAAAAC
CTCGGCGCGCCATTACCCTGTTATCCCTAATATACAACGCAAAGAAGCTGGAAAATTGGCGAGGGAATCC
TGTTTCTGTCTATCCAAGAATGGGCATGAGGTGGCAACCGTCGTGCTAGCGTACAGGGTGCACTTTGTAA
CCATTTGGGACACCGGACACTCGCTGTTTTCGAAATTACCCTTTAAGCGCGGGTATTGAACCAGGCTTAT
GCCCAAGATCGTAGCAAGCATTTAAATGACGGTATCGATAAGCTTGATATCGAATTCCTGCAGCCCGGGG
GATCCACTAGTTCTAGAGTTAATTAA
