Features (pLannotate 1.2.2; 14 found; start..end, strand, type, name):
   1271..1570    +  terminator     ADH2 terminator: transcription terminator for the S. cerevisiae alcohol dehydrogenase 2 (ADH2) gene
   4484..4699    +  promoter       URA3 promoter: S. cerevisiae URA3
   4700..5503    +  CDS            URA3: orotidine-5'-phosphate decarboxylase, required for uracil biosynthesis; S. cerevisiae URA3; yeast auxotrophic marker, counterselectable with 5-fluoroorotic acid (5-FOA)
   5582..5633    +  misc_feature   bom (fragment): basis of mobility region from pBR322
   7831..8187    -  CDS            GRS2 (fragment): SYG2_YEAST - Experimental evidence at protein level: Swiss-Prot protein existence level 1. Catalyzes the ATP-dependent ligation of glycine to the 3'-end of its cognate tRNA, via the formation of an aminoacyl-adenylate intermediate (Gly-AMP) (PubMed:23816885). Also produces diadenosine tetraphosphate (Ap4A), a universal pleiotropic signaling molecule needed for cell regulation pathways, by direct condensation of 2 ATPs. Thereby, may play a special role in Ap4A homeostasis (By similarity). From Saccharomyces cerevisiae (strain ATCC 204508 / S288c) (Baker's yeast).
   8185..8208    -  misc_feature   MCS (fragment): pBluescript multiple cloning site
   8221..8239    -  promoter       T3 promoter: promoter for bacteriophage T3 RNA polymerase
   8578..9166    -  rep_origin     ori: high-copy-number ColE1/pMB1/pBR322/pUC origin of replication
   9337..10197   -  CDS            AmpR: β-lactamase; bla; confers resistance to ampicillin, carbenicillin, and related antibiotics
  10198..10302   -  promoter       AmpR promoter: bla
  10329..11671   -  rep_origin     2μ ori: yeast 2μ plasmid origin of replication
  11739..11764   +  CDS            rop (fragment): Rop protein, which maintains plasmids at low copy number; rop
  11765..11794   +  CDS            rop (fragment): Rop protein, which maintains plasmids at low copy number; rop
  12029..12088   -  misc_feature   MCS (fragment): pBluescript multiple cloning site
>Addgene plasmid #110676 | pCHSU62.2-2.2 | addgene full sequence | sequence record 212383 | Addgene NGS Result
TTAATTAATATCTAAAAATTGCCTTATGATCCGTCTCTCCGGTTACAGCCTGTGTAACTGATTAATCCTG
CCTTTCTAATCACCATTCTAATGTTTTAATTAAGGGATTTTGTCTTCATTAACGGCTTTCGCTCATAAAA
ATGTTATGACGTTTTGCCCGCAGGCGGGAAACCATCCACTTCACGAGACTGATCTCCTCTGCCGGAACAC
CGGGCATCTCCAACTTATAAGTTGGAGAAATAAGAGAATTTCAGATTGAGAGAATGAAAAAAAAAAAAAA
AAAAAAGGCAGAGGAGAGCATAGAAATGGGGTTCACTTTTTGGTAAAGCTATAGCATGCCTATCACATAT
AAATAGAGTGCCAGTAGCGACTTTTTTCACACTCGAAATACTCTTACTACTGCTCTCTTGTTGTTTTTAT
CACTTCTTGTTTCTTCTTGGTAAATAGAATATCAAGCTACAAAAAGCATACAATCAACTATCAACTATTA
ACTATATCGTAATACACAATGAAGATCCTCTGTATCCATGGCTCGTATGGCAGCGCATCTGCCTTTCGCA
CCCAGCTCGAACCCTTTCTCGCCCAGATAGAGAAGCCTGGGGAGGTGGATTTCAAATTCATCGACGGCCT
CTATCCTGCCGTGCCTCCAGATGGCTTTCAGGACTACTTTGGCCCGCCACCTCACTTCCTCAACGTTCAA
TACGACGGTATTGCTGGCTTAGAGAACATGCAATTGAACCTGCGTACACTCAAACCAGGAGAAAGCTTCG
AAGACACAATAAAGAGGCTTATCAAAAATGATGCCACAGTCGTGTCTAAAGAAGAATATATGAAGACCCT
CGACTACATTGAGCAGTGCCTGGTCGAGGATCCAGAAATTCAGGGAATTCTTGGTTACTCCGAAGGTGCT
ACGACTGCTGCAACATATTTGTTACAGCAGGCACACCGGCACCGAGACGAAGGCATCCCACACAGGGTCA
AGTTTGGCATCTTCTTCGGGGGCTGGCCGCCTGCAAAGTTCGAAGGTGACCGCCTTGCGCCCGTCCTACC
CGAGGACGATGATATGATTGATATCCCAACATGCCACATTGTCGGCTGTAGCGACCCCTATCTTTACGGC
GCCATGACCCTGTTTCAGGTCTGCGATGAAGAGACAGCCACCCTATTCGATCATGGCAAGGGTCATTTGC
TGCCTCGAGATCCCATGACCATTGCCGAGTTATCAGAATGCATCAACACAACTCTCAAGCAGGCAGGTTT
CCTTAACTAGGCGGATCTCTTATGTCTTTACGATTTATAGTTTTCATTATCAAGTATGCCTATATTAGTA
TATAGCATCTTTAGATGACAGTGTTCGAAGTTTCACGAATAAAAGATAATATTCTACTTTTTGCTCCCAC
CGCGTTTGCTAGCACGAGTGAACACCATCCCTCGCCTGTGAGTTGTACCCATTCCTCTAAACTGTAGACA
TGGTAGCTTCAGCAGTGTTCGTTATGTACGGCATCCTCCAACAAACAGTCGGTTATAGTTTGTCCTGCTC
CTCTGAATCGTCTCCCTCGATATTTCTCATTTTCCTTCGCATGCCAGCATTGAAATGATCGAAGTTCAAT
GATGAAACGGTAATTCTTCTGTCATTTACTCATCTCATCTCATCAAGTTATATAATTCTATACGGATGTA
ATTTTTCACTTTTCGTCTTGACGTCCACCCTATAATTTCAATTATTGAACCCTCACGATCCAGTTCTCCA
GTGACACAGCCTTTATCTGGTCAAACCTTTCTTTCTAATCACCTATGCTGATGCTTAATTAAGGGATTTT
TGTCTCCATCAACGGCATGCGCCCAAAAATGACGTTTTTTTTAACCCATAGACACGAAACTACCCATTTT
CCACCGGCCTGACCTACCACCGGAACAACGGCCATCTCCAACTTGCAAGTTGGGGAAATTAAGAGCATCG
CAGGTTTAATGGAAGAAAAAAAAAAGGTACAGCACAGCGCAAATGGAGTTAGTTCCCTTATGTCACACAC
TCACACACAGTCGGTCAGATCAAGCATACTGGGTGCGTATAAATAGAGTGGCCATTGCCACCCTGTTTAT
CTCAAAATCTGTCTTGTTAGTGGTCTTCTCCCTTTTTCAGGTTACAATTCTCTTGTTTCTACTTAGTATA
TAAGTATATCAAGCTATATTAAGCATACTATCAACTGTCAACTCTATCCTCAAAATACAATACAAAATGG
ACGACTTGCTGGCTCTCGTCGAGGGTGGCCCTGCGCTCAAGCCGACGATCAACTCACTCTGGACAGCCCT
GCACCAGCGTGCCAGCATACAGCCAGACAGACTGGCCCTGCTGAGCCCCCGGCAGCCTGGAAACTTGCTC
GAAGGACTCGTCCGGCCTAGAGGAAGGAGAGATGAGAGTGGCAGCCGCGATGCCCTCATGCGTAGCCTCA
AGCGAGCAGCCACACCGGCGTACATGCTCAGCTACCTGCTATCGTGGGTTCTGCCGGCGCCTGATACAGA
GACAGACTACCTCAGATGGTCCTTTGCAGAGCTCCAACGTGCAACAATTCGTCTAGCTTCTTTTCTGCGT
CGTCGTGGTGTGAAGCCAGGGGCGACAGGCGCCTTCTTCACCCCGGTCTGCGCAGAATGGGCGTTGATGC
TGTCTGTGTCTGCGTACAGTCGCTACACGGGTGTGACGCTCGACCGGAAGACGCTCGCGCCTGGTAATGA
GCACGACCTGCGAGTACATATGAACACACTAAGCCCGTCTTTCATTATCGTTACTACGGTAGAGGAAGCG
CTGCATCTTGCTGGACAGACAGATGTAGCACTCGGGATCTGCTTGGAGAACTTCGCGACGCCTGCTCCGG
AGGGCTGGCTGAGCATGGCAGATATTGCAGCATCCTCATATGAAGAGGAAGAGGAAGAAGAAGTAGAAGA
AGCAGAAGAAGTGGAAGAAAAGAGAGAAAGTGACAGGACAGCCTTCGTTGTGTTTACTAGTGGCTCGTCC
GGCATACCCAAGGGCTGCCCAGTGTCCGCCAGCCAAATTCTATCTCTTCTCGGAGCTGTGTCCAAGCAGA
TGCCTCTCCTACCAACTCCTATGACTCTTGTCTCGGGCACATGCTTCCGGTCGCTCTGCACAGCCATCAC
ACTGATGTCCTGGGCCTCAGGCAACGCCGCCGTCATGGACGCCAGCAACGAGGCGACAGCTGAGACGAAG
CTCGCTGGGCTGCAAACATGCCGACCTGCCTTTGCCTCCGTAACCGTCACGGCGCTCTCCTCTATTGCCC
GTAGCCCAAACTACACCGCCGACGCCATCAGGTCGGTCCGCTTCGTCCATCTCATCGGCTCAACTATGAC
CGCGTCGGTCCTCCGAAGGGCCAAGAAGACGTTCCCTCACGCAACGATCCTGCCCAGCTTTGGCATGTCA
GAGGCCGCAAAGACAGTGACCTGGGAAGCTGCCGGAGGTGTGCCATCCGTTGACAAGATACCTACATGGC
ACGGCATCGCCGCCTCAGGCAAGGTGGCTCCCGGCGAAAGGCTCAAGGTCGTTGATATAGACGGTAACGT
TGCACGCCGTAATCATGTTGGTGCGTTACACCTGAGCGGCGACTCAGTTATCGGTGGTTACTTGGGTGGT
GCCAATTCTGCTGCCTTTTACGTAGGAGACGACGGCCACCACTGGTTCGTCTCTGGGGACGATGCCGTGA
TTGATGACCAAGGCCTTCTCTATGTCCTCGGTCGAAGTGAGTATACTCTCAGGCGCGACAGCAAGCTCAT
CCTCCCCTGTATCGTTGAAAATTTTCTCGAGACGCAATTCGAAGGGTCCTCGGCTGCCGTAGTGAATATC
ACCACCAGCAACGGTGATAGGGGTTTATTTGCTGTCTTAGAGCACGCTGTCCCTGCCCCTGCATCCGCTG
CTGTTCAAGAACTTGTCGCTCAAAAGCTTGGCTTGGAATACCGTGTCGAAGGTGCTGTGAGCCTCAATGA
GCTAGGATTCGAGAAGTGGCCGCTGACCTCGGGAGAAAAAGTCGCCTACCGTGATTTACGGCTCGCCATT
GAGGAATTTCTCACTTCCAAGACGGCAAATTTATGAACAAATCGCTCTTAAATATATACCTAAAGAACAT
TAAAGCTATATTATAAGCAAAGATACGTAAATTTTGCTTATATTATTATACACATATCATATTTCTATAT
TTTTAAGATTTGGTTATATAATGTACGTAATGCAAAGGAAATAAATTTTATACATTATTGAACAGCGTCC
AAGTAACTACATTATGTGCACTAATAGTTTAGCGTCGTGAAGACTTTATTGTGTCGCGAAAAGTAAAAAT
TTTAAAAATTAGAGCACCTTGAACTTGCGAAAAAGGTTCTCATCAACTGTTTAAAAGGAGGATATCAGGT
CCTATTTCTGACAAACAATATACAAATTTAGTTTCAAAGATGAATCAGTGCGCGAAGGACATAACTCATT
CAATTCAATTCATCATTTTTTTTTTATTCTTTTTTTTGATTTCGGTTTCCTTGAAATTTTTTTGATTCGG
TAATCTCCGAACAGAAGGAAGAACGAAGGAAGGAGCACAGACTTAGATTGGTATATATACGCATATGTAG
TGTTGAAGAAACATGAAATTGCCCAGTATTCTTAACCCAACTGCACAGAACAAAAACCTGCAGGAAACGA
AGATAAATCATGTCGAAAGCTACATATAAGGAACGTGCTGCTACTCATCCTAGTCCTGTTGCTGCCAAGC
TATTTAATATCATGCACGAAAAGCAAACAAACTTGTGTGCTTCATTGGATGTTCGTACCACCAAGGAATT
ACTGGAGTTAGTTGAAGCATTAGGTCCCAAAATTTGTTTACTAAAAACACATGTGGATATCTTGACTGAT
TTTTCCATGGAGGGCACAGTTAAGCCGCTAAAGGCATTATCCGCCAAGTACAATTTTTTACTCTTCGAAG
ACAGAAAATTTGCTGACATTGGTAATACAGTCAAATTGCAGTACTCTGCGGGTGTATACAGAATAGCAGA
ATGGGCAGACATTACGAATGCACACGGTGTGGTGGGCCCAGGTATTGTTAGCGGTTTGAAGCAGGCGGCA
GAAGAAGTAACAAAGGAACCTAGAGGCCTTTTGATGTTAGCAGAATTGTCATGCAAGGGCTCCCTATCTA
CTGGAGAATATACTAAGGGTACTGTTGACATTGCGAAGAGCGACAAAGATTTTGTTATCGGCTTTATTGC
TCAAAGAGACATGGGTGGAAGAGATGAAGGTTACGATTGGTTGATTATGACACCCGGTGTGGGTTTAGAT
GACAAGGGAGACGCATTGGGTCAACAGTATAGAACCGTGGATGATGTGGTCTCTACAGGATCTGACATTA
TTATTGTTGGAAGAGGACTATTTGCAAAGGGAAGGGATGCTAAGGTAGAGGGTGAACGTTACAGAAAAGC
AGGCTGGGAAGCATATTTGAGAAGATGCGGCCAGCAAAACTAAAAAACTGTATTATAAGTAAATGCATGT
ATACTAAACTCACAAATTAGAGCTTCAATTTAATTATATCAGTTATTACCCTATGCGGTGTGAAATACCG
CACAGATGCGTAAGGAGAAAATACCGCATCAGGATAGGAAAAAACCGAGCTTCCTTTCATCCGGCGCGGC
TGTGTTCTACATATCACTGAAGCTCCGGGTATTTTAAGTTATACAAGGGAAAGATGCCGGCTAGACTAGC
AAGTTTTAGGCTGCTTAACATTATGGATAGGCGGATAAAGGGCCCAAACAGGATTGTAAAGCTTAGACGC
TTCTGGTTGGACAATGGTACGTTTGTGTATTAAGTAAGGCTTGGCTGGGGATAGCAACATTGGGCAGAGT
ATAGAAGACCACAAAAAAAAGGTATATAAGGGCAGAGAAGTCTTTGTAATGTGTGTAACTTCTCTTCCAT
GTGTAATCAGTATTTCTACTTACTTCTTAAATATACAGAAGTAAGACAGATAACCAACAGCCTTTCCCAG
ATATACATATATATCTTTATTTCAGCTTAAACAATAATTATATTTGTTTAACTCAAAAATAAAAAAAAAA
AACCAAACTCACGCAACTAATTATTCCATAATAAAATAACAACATGCCGCGCTTCAACCCCCTAAGCATC
TCCTGTCTGGCTACTCTGCTGACCACCTACCTTGGTACAGCATCTGTATCTGCACAGTCACCACCCCAGG
AAACCCTCTGGCCGGTGCAGACGTTCCAGAGTACGGATATCCAGACGCCGTTTTTCAATGTGACGAAGAA
AGGCCAGACGGAACCGGGCTATATCTTCATAAGCCCGAGAGATAAGGCCCGAAACATTGGACATCCAGCT
ATCCTCGAGGACAATGGCCAGGTTGTCTGGAAGGGACCGGAAGACGCGAGCACATATGGCTTCAAGCCTC
AGCTTCTTGACGGGAAGCCAGTGCTGGTTAGCTGGTTCGGGTTCGTGAACGAGACTGGATTCGGACTGGG
ATCTATGAGCATCTTCGACAGCTCGTATGAGAAGATCCACGAGGTGATTCTGCCCGGTGGTGATAACGAA
TACTACAAGACGATTTATGAGCCCATGACGTTCCCATCATACATGGACAACCACGAAGGCCAGATCACGG
ACCAAGGAACCATCGTTGTGACTGTTGTCAATGTCACTGAGGCAGATCTCCGTGCTGTTGGCGGGCCTGA
GAAGGGCTGGGTTGTCGACGGAGGCTTTTTGGAAATGGACATCAAGACCAACGAAGTCCTCTTCCGCTGG
AATGCCGCTGAGCACATTGATGAGATCCCTGTCACTTTCTCCCTTAAGCCAATTGAGGGAACTGGAACTT
CGCCCAAAAACCCATGGAACTACGTCCATGTCAACTCCGTCTTCAAATCCGGAGACTCTTATATCGTCTC
TTCTCGGTACTCCTGCAACATCTTCCTCATCTCCAAGGAAGGCGAGATTGTCTGGCGCCTCAACGGCATT
GATGGAGGTGACTTCGAGCTAGGCCCCGGCGCCAACTTCTGTTACCAGCATGAAGTCAGGGTCGAATCCC
ACACCGTGGACAAGATCACGCTGACTACACACAACAACGACAACGCCGACTTCACGCCTGCCAATGAAAC
CAAACCGACAACCGGTCTGGTCCTCGATCTCGATCTCAACGCCAAGAAAGTCACTTTGAACCGCATGGTA
TGGAACTCCGAGCGGCCTGTCGTCTCTCGGGGCCAGGGGAGCTACCAGGTGCTTGGCAACGACCACGTCC
TGATGGGCCAGGGCGCCATCCCCATCGTAGAGGAGTACGATGCCAACGGCGCCGTCGTAATGGACGCCCG
TTTCGGCAACGACGGCGTCACCAACTGCTACCGCGCCTACCGCAGCGCCTGGGTTGGCACACCCAAGACG
AAACCGAGCGTAAAGGCCTGCGGTGCCGATCCGAACGGCGCGGTGGTGTTTTATGTGAGCTGGAACGGCG
CGACGGACGTAGAGTCGTGGAAGATTTTCTCTGTCTCGGACTCTGGCGAGCACAGTGAGATAGCTAATGT
GCCGAAAAATGGCTTTGAGACGAGGATGGAGCTGCAGAAGGCTGGCAGCAAGTTCATCGTCCAGTCGGTT
GGAGGACCTAACGACGGGGTGCAGTCTGATGTTGTCATGGGCGAAAACTGCTAGGGAGATTGATAAGACT
TTTCTAGTTGCATATCTTTTATATTTAAATCTTATCTATTAGTTAATTTTTTGTAATTTATCCTTATATA
TAGTCTGGTTATTCTAAAATATCATTTCAGTATCTAAAAATTCCCCTCTTTTTTCAGTTATATCTTAACA
GGCGACAGTCCAAATGTTGATTTATCCCAGTCCGATTCATCAGGGTTGTGAAGCATTTTGTCAATGGTCG
AAATCACATCAGTAATAGTGCCTCTTACTTGCCTCATAGAATTTCTTTCTCTTAACGTCACCGTTTGGTC
TTTTATAGTTTCGAAATCTATGGTGATACCAAATGGTGTTCCCAATTCATCGTTACGGGCGTATTTTTTA
CCAATTGAAGTATTGGAATCGTCAATTTTAAAGTATATCTCTCTTTTACGTAAAGCCTGCGAGATCCTCT
TAAGTATAGCGGGGAAGCCATCGTTATTCGATATTGTCGTAACAAATACTTTGATCGGCGCTATGCGGCC
GCCACCGCGGTGGAGCTCCAGCTTTTGTTCCCTTTAGTGAGGGTTAATTGCGCGCTTGGCGAGACTCAAA
CAAGATATATTTTGCCCGCCTTACAGACGAAACTAGTTGGAGGTTATGGAGCATACTATCACGTGGGCGG
CCACTGGTGAGTTACTACACCCCAGGGGCAACGTTGATGCTCCTAAAAAACTCTGGCTGGACGCAAGCCG
TAACACCCGTGTCACTTCATAATCGTTTGCAATTCAGGGCTTGATCTACACATTACCCTGTTATCCCTAT
TAATTAATACGGTTATCCACAGAATCAGGGGATAACGCAGGAAAGAACATGTGAGCAAAAGGCCAGCAAA
AGGCCAGGAACCGTAAAAAGGCCGCGTTGCTGGCGTTTTTCCATAGGCTCCGCCCCCCTGACGAGCATCA
CAAAAATCGACGCTCAAGTCAGAGGTGGCGAAACCCGACAGGACTATAAAGATACCAGGCGTTTCCCCCT
GGAAGCTCCCTCGTGCGCTCTCCTGTTCCGACCCTGCCGCTTACCGGATACCTGTCCGCCTTTCTCCCTT
CGGGAAGCGTGGCGCTTTCTCATAGCTCACGCTGTAGGTATCTCAGTTCGGTGTAGGTCGTTCGCTCCAA
GCTGGGCTGTGTGCACGAACCCCCCGTTCAGCCCGACCGCTGCGCCTTATCCGGTAACTATCGTCTTGAG
TCCAACCCGGTAAGACACGACTTATCGCCACTGGCAGCAGCCACTGGTAACAGGATTAGCAGAGCGAGGT
ATGTAGGCGGTGCTACAGAGTTCTTGAAGTGGTGGCCTAACTACGGCTACACTAGAAGAACAGTATTTGG
TATCTGCGCTCTGCTGAAGCCAGTTACCTTCGGAAAAAGAGTTGGTAGCTCTTGATCCGGCAAACAAACC
ACCGCTGGTAGCGGTGGTTTTTTTGTTTGCAAGCAGCAGATTACGCGCAGAAAAAAAGGATCTCAAGAAG
ATCCTTTGATCTTTTCTACGGGGTCTGACGCTCAGTGGAACGAAAACTCACGTTAAGGGATTTTGGTCAT
GAGATTATCAAAAAGGATCTTCACCTAGATCCTTTTAAATTAAAAATGAAGTTTTAAATCAATCTAAAGT
ATATATGAGTAAACTTGGTCTGACAGTTACCAATGCTTAATCAGTGAGGCACCTATCTCAGCGATCTGTC
TATTTCGTTCATCCATAGTTGCCTGACTCCCCGTCGTGTAGATAACTACGATACGGGAGGGCTTACCATC
TGGCCCCAGTGCTGCAATGATACCGCGAGACCCACGCTCACCGGCTCCAGATTTATCAGCAATAAACCAG
CCAGCCGGAAGGGCCGAGCGCAGAAGTGGTCCTGCAACTTTATCCGCCTCCATCCAGTCTATTAATTGTT
GCCGGGAAGCTAGAGTAAGTAGTTCGCCAGTTAATAGTTTGCGCAACGTTGTTGCCATTGCTACAGGCAT
CGTGGTGTCACGCTCGTCGTTTGGTATGGCTTCATTCAGCTCCGGTTCCCAACGATCAAGGCGAGTTACA
TGATCCCCCATGTTGTGCAAAAAAGCGGTTAGCTCCTTCGGTCCTCCGATCGTTGTCAGAAGTAAGTTGG
CCGCAGTGTTATCACTCATGGTTATGGCAGCACTGCATAATTCTCTTACTGTCATGCCATCCGTAAGATG
CTTTTCTGTGACTGGTGAGTACTCAACCAAGTCATTCTGAGAATAGTGTATGCGGCGACCGAGTTGCTCT
TGCCCGGCGTCAATACGGGATAATACCGCGCCACATAGCAGAACTTTAAAAGTGCTCATCATTGGAAAAC
GTTCTTCGGGGCGAAAACTCTCAAGGATCTTACCGCTGTTGAGATCCAGTTCGATGTAACCCACTCGTGC
ACCCAACTGATCTTCAGCATCTTTTACTTTCACCAGCGTTTCTGGGTGAGCAAAAACAGGAAGGCAAAAT
GCCGCAAAAAAGGGAATAAGGGCGACACGGAAATGTTGAATACTCATACTCTTCCTTTTTCAATATTATT
GAAGCATTTATCAGGGTTATTGTCTCATGAGCGGATACATATTTGAATGTATTTAGAAAAATAAACAAAT
AGGGGTTCCGCGCACATTTCCCCGAAAAGTGCCACCTGAACGAAGCATCTGTGCTTCATTTTGTAGAACA
AAAATGCAACGCGAGAGCGCTAATTTTTCAAACAAAGAATCTGAGCTGCATTTTTACAGAACAGAAATGC
AACGCGAAAGCGCTATTTTACCAACGAAGAATCTGTGCTTCATTTTTGTAAAACAAAAATGCAACGCGAG
AGCGCTAATTTTTCAAACAAAGAATCTGAGCTGCATTTTTACAGAACAGAAATGCAACGCGAGAGCGCTA
TTTTACCAACAAAGAATCTATACTTCTTTTTTGTTCTACAAAAATGCATCCCGAGAGCGCTATTTTTCTA
ACAAAGCATCTTAGATTACTTTTTTTCTCCTTTGTGCGCTCTATAATGCAGTCTCTTGATAACTTTTTGC
ACTGTAGGTCCGTTAAGGTTAGAAGAAGGCTACTTTGGTGTCTATTTTCTCTTCCATAAAAAAAGCCTGA
CTCCACTTCCCGCGTTTACTGATTACTAGCGAAGCTGCGGGTGCATTTTTTCAAGATAAAGGCATCCCCG
ATTATATTCTATACCGATGTGGATTGCGCATACTTTGTGAACAGAAAGTGATAGCGTTGATGATTCTTCA
TTGGTCAGAAAATTATGAACGGTTTCTTCTATTTTGTCTCTATATACTACGTATAGGAAATGTTTACATT
TTCGTATTGTTTTCGATTCACTCTATGAATAGTTCTTACTACAATTTTTTTGTCTAAAGAGTAATACTAG
AGATAAACATAAAAAATGTAGAGGTCGAGTTTAGATGCAAGTTCAAGGAGCGAAAGGTGGATGGGTAGGT
TATATAGGGATATAGCACAGAGATATATAGCAAAGAGATACTTTTGAGCAATGTTTGTGGAAGCGGTATT
CGCAATATTTTAGTAGCTCGTTACAGTCCGGTGCGTTTTTGGTTTTTTGAAAGTGCGTCTTCAGAGCGCT
TTTGGTTTTCAAAAGCGCTCTGAAGTTCCTATACTTTCTAGAGAATAGGAACTTCGGAATAGGAACTTCA
AAGCGTTTCCGAAAACGAGCGCTTCCGAAAATGCAACGCGAGCTGCGCACATACAGCTCACTGTTCACGT
CGCACCTATATCTGCGTGTTGCCTGTATATATATATACATGAGAAGAACGGCATAGTGCGTGTTTATGCT
TAAATGCGTACTTATATGCGTCTATTTATGTAGGATGAAAGGTAGTCTAGTACCTCCTGTGATATTATCC
CATTCCATGCGGGGTATCGTATGCTTCCTTCAGCACTACCCTTTAGCTGTTCTATATGCTGCCACTCCTC
AATTGGATTAGTCTCATCCTTCAATGCTATCATTTCCTTTGATATTGGATCATACTAAGAAACCATTATT
ATCATGACATTAACCTATAAAAATAGGCGTATCACGAGGCCCTTTCGTCTCGCGCGTTTCGGTGATGACG
GTGAGCGCGTTTCGGTGATGACGGTGAAAACCTCGGCGCGCCATTACCCTGTTATCCCTAATATACAACG
CAAAGAAGCTGGAAAATTGGCGAGGGAATCCTGTTTCTGTCTATCCAAGAATGGGCATGAGGTGGCAACC
GTCGTGCTAGCGTACAGGGTGCACTTTGTAACCATTTGGGACACCGGACACTCGCTGTTTTCGAAATTAC
CCTTTAAGCGCGGGTATTGAACCAGGCTTATGCCCAAGATCGTAGCAAGCATTTAAATGACGGTATCGAT
AAGCTTGATATCGAATTCCTGCAGCCCGGGGGATCCACTAGTTCTAGA
